LOCUS       Exported 1801 bp ds-DNA circular SYN 13-MAY-2021
DEFINITION  Core promoter.
ACCESSION   .
VERSION     .
KEYWORDS    pWS493
SOURCE      synthetic DNA construct
  ORGANISM  synthetic DNA construct
REFERENCE   1 (bases 1 to 1801)
  AUTHORS   Shaw WM, Yamauchi H, Mead J, Gowers GF, Bell DJ, Oling D, Larsson N,
            Wigglesworth M, Ladds G, Ellis T
  TITLE     Engineering a Model Cell for Rational Tuning of GPCR Signaling.
  JOURNAL   Cell. 2019 Apr 18;177(3):782-796.e27. doi:
            10.1016/j.cell.2019.02.023. Epub 2019 Apr 4.
  PUBMED    30955892
REFERENCE   2 (bases 1 to 1801)
  AUTHORS   .
  TITLE     Direct Submission
  JOURNAL   Exported May 13, 2021 from SnapGene Server 1.1.58
            http://www.snapgene.com
FEATURES             Location/Qualifiers
     source          1..1801
                     /organism="synthetic DNA construct"
                     /mol_type="other DNA"
     terminator      168..202
                     /label=lambda t0 terminator
                     /note="minimal transcription terminator from phage lambda
                     (Scholtissek and Grosse, 1987)"
     CDS             complement(273..932)
                     /codon_start=1
                     /gene="cat"
                     /product="chloramphenicol acetyltransferase"
                     /label=CmR
                     /note="confers resistance to chloramphenicol"
                     /translation="MEKKITGYTTVDISQWHRKEHFEAFQSVAQCTYNQTVQLDITAFL
                     KTVKKNKHKFYPAFIHILARLMNAHPEFRMAMKDGELVIWDSVHPCYTVFHEQTETFSS
                     LWSEYHDDFRQFLHIYSQDVACYGENLAYFPKGFIENMFFVSANPWVSFTSFDLNVANM
                     DNFFAPVFTMGKYYTQGDKVLMPLAIQVHHAVCDGFHVGRMLNELQQYCDEWQGGA"
     primer_bind     847..866
                     /label=CAT-R
                     /note="Chloramphenicol resistance gene, reverse primer"
     rep_origin      1114..1702
                     /direction=RIGHT
                     /label=ori
                     /note="high-copy-number ColE1/pMB1/pBR322/pUC origin of
                     replication"
     primer_bind     1603..1622
                     /label=pBR322ori-F
                     /note="pBR322 origin, forward primer"
ORIGIN
        1 agtcggtctc attgatatat aaatgtaata agaagtttgg taatattcaa ttcgaagtgt
       61 tcagtctttt acttctcttg ttttatagaa gaaaaaacat caagaaacat ctttaacata
      121 cacaaacaca tactatcaga atacaagatc tatgtgagac cagaccaata aaaaacgccc
      181 ggcggcaacc gagcgttctg aacaaatcca gatggagttc tgaggtcatt actggatcta
      241 tcaacaggag tccaagcgag ctcgatatca aattacgccc cgccctgcca ctcatcgcag
      301 tactgttgta attcattaag cattctgccg acatggaagc catcacaaac ggcatgatga
      361 acctgaatcg ccagcggcat cagcaccttg tcgccttgcg tataatattt gcccatggtg
      421 aaaacggggg cgaagaagtt gtccatattg gccacgttta aatcaaaact ggtgaaactc
      481 acccagggat tggctgaaac gaaaaacata ttctcaataa accctttagg gaaataggcc
      541 aggttttcac cgtaacacgc cacatcttgc gaatatatgt gtagaaactg ccggaaatcg
      601 tcgtggtatt cactccagag cgatgaaaac gtttcagttt gctcatggaa aacggtgtaa
      661 caagggtgaa cactatccca tatcaccagc tcaccgtctt tcattgccat acgaaattcc
      721 ggatgagcat tcatcaggcg ggcaagaatg tgaataaagg ccggataaaa cttgtgctta
      781 tttttcttta cggtctttaa aaaggccgta atatccagct gaacggtctg gttataggta
      841 cattgagcaa ctgactgaaa tgcctcaaaa tgttctttac gatgccattg ggatatatca
      901 acggtggtat atccagtgat ttttttctcc attttagctt ccttagctcc tgaaaatctc
      961 gataactcaa aaaatacgcc cggtagtgat cttatttcat tatggtgaaa gttggaacct
     1021 cttacgtgcc cgatcaatca tgaccaaaat cccttaacgt gagttttcgt tccactgagc
     1081 gtcagacccc gtagaaaaga tcaaaggatc ttcttgagat cctttttttc tgcgcgtaat
     1141 ctgctgcttg caaacaaaaa aaccaccgct accagcggtg gtttgtttgc cggatcaaga
     1201 gctaccaact ctttttccga aggtaactgg cttcagcaga gcgcagatac caaatactgt
     1261 tcttctagtg tagccgtagt taggccacca cttcaagaac tctgtagcac cgcctacata
     1321 cctcgctctg ctaatcctgt taccagtggc tgctgccagt ggcgataagt cgtgtcttac
     1381 cgggttggac tcaagacgat agttaccgga taaggcgcag cggtcgggct gaacgggggg
     1441 ttcgtgcaca cagcccagct tggagcgaac gacctacacc gaactgagat acctacagcg
     1501 tgagctatga gaaagcgcca cgcttcccga agggagaaag gcggacaggt atccggtaag
     1561 cggcagggtc ggaacaggag agcgcacgag ggagcttcca gggggaaacg cctggtatct
     1621 ttatagtcct gtcgggtttc gccacctctg acttgagcgt cgatttttgt gatgctcgtc
     1681 aggggggcgg agcctatgga aaaacgccag caacgcggcc tttttacggt tcctggcctt
     1741 ttgctggcct tttgctcaca tgttctttcc tgcgttatcc cctgattctg tggataaccg
     1801 t
//
