[The description below was written by a language model from this plasmid's Addgene catalogue record and the feature table of its GenBank file.]
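Description:
pWS493 is a small (about 1.8 kb) circular part plasmid built on the pYTK001 backbone, the entry vector of the Yeast MoClo Toolkit used to store individual DNA parts for hierarchical assembly. Although catalogued as a yeast expression vector, the annotated features are purely bacterial: a high-copy ColE1/pUC-type origin of replication, a chloramphenicol acetyltransferase gene (CmR) for selection in E. coli, and a minimal phage lambda t0 transcription terminator. No yeast origin, centromere or auxotrophic marker is annotated, so the plasmid appears to serve as a storage and donor vector rather than something maintained in yeast by itself.

The payload is listed as pALD6m [2b], a core promoter part of S. cerevisiae origin. The name suggests a minimal version of the ALD6 promoter, and the "[2b]" label suggests a subdivision of the toolkit's promoter position, so that a core promoter could be paired with a separate upstream regulatory part to build modular or synthetic promoters; the record does not spell either point out. The insert itself is not annotated in the feature table, which covers only the backbone elements, and it presumably sits in the short unannotated region of the plasmid. The record gives Gateway as the cloning method, which sits oddly with a pYTK001-derived part vector, since these are normally used with Golden Gate assembly, and no recombination sites are annotated.

The plasmid comes from a study that engineered a model yeast cell for rational tuning of GPCR signalling. There, a core promoter part like this would plausibly be used to build promoters with defined output for pathway components or reporters, although the record itself states only "core promoter" as the purpose.
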