Addgene plasmid #123037: pWS493
Purpose: Core promoter
Depositing lab: Tom Ellis. Depositing organization: Imperial College London. Publication: Engineering a Model Cell for Rational Tuning of GPCR Signaling. Shaw WM, Yamauchi H, Mead J, Gowers GF, Bell DJ, Oling D, Larsson N, Wigglesworth M, Ladds G, Ellis T. Cell. 2019 Apr 18;177(3):782-796.e27. doi: 10.1016/j.cell.2019.02.023. Epub 2019 Apr 4. PubMed 30955892.
Backbone
  Vector backbone: pYTK001
  Vector type: Yeast Expression
Growth in bacteria
  Bacterial resistance: Chloramphenicol, 25 μg/mL
  Growth temperature: 37°C
  Growth strain: NEB Turbo Competent E. coli
  Copy number: High Copy
Gene/Insert
  Gene/Insert name: pALD6m [2b]
  Species: S. cerevisiae (budding yeast)
  Cloning method: Gateway Cloning
Terms and licenses: Academic/Nonprofit Terms; Industry Terms: Not Available to Industry
Depositor comments: Please visit https://www.biorxiv.org/content/10.1101/390559v1 for bioRxiv preprint.
How to cite: pWS493 was a gift from Tom Ellis (Addgene plasmid # 123037 ; http://n2t.net/addgene:123037 ; RRID:Addgene_123037)
